>Addgene plasmid #172508 | pDF0114 pU6-Eco31i-Eco31i-DisCas7-11 mature DR guide scaffold with golden gate site | addgene full sequence | sequence record 344931 | Addgene NGS Result
GAGATCCACGCTCACCGGCTCCAGATTTATCAGCAATAAACCAGCCAGCCGGAAGGGCCGAGCGCAGAAG
TGGTCCTGCAACTTTATCCGCCTCCATCCAGTCTATTAATTGTTGCCGGGAAGCTAGAGTAAGTAGTTCG
CCAGTTAATAGTTTGCGCAACGTTGTTGCCATTGCTACAGGCATCGTGGTGTCACGCTCGTCGTTTGGTA
TGGCTTCATTCAGCTCCGGTTCCCAACGATCAAGGCGAGTTACATGATCCCCCATGTTGTGCAAAAAAGC
GGTTAGCTCCTTCGGTCCTCCGATCGTTGTCAGAAGTAAGTTGGCCGCAGTGTTATCACTCATGGTTATG
GCAGCACTGCATAATTCTCTTACTGTCATGCCATCCGTAAGATGCTTTTCTGTGACTGGTGAGTACTCAA
CCAAGTCATTCTGAGAATAGTGTATGCGGCGACCGAGTTGCTCTTGCCCGGCGTCAATACGGGATAATAC
CGCGCCACATAGCAGAACTTTAAAAGTGCTCATCATTGGAAAACGTTCTTCGGGGCGAAAACTCTCAAGG
ATCTTACCGCTGTTGAGATCCAGTTCGATGTAACCCACTCGTGCACCCAACTGATCTTCAGCATCTTTTA
CTTTCACCAGCGTTTCTGGGTGAGCAAAAACAGGAAGGCAAAATGCCGCAAAAAAGGGAATAAGGGCGAC
ACGGAAATGTTGAATACTCATACTCTTCCTTTTTCAATATTATTGAAGCATTTATCAGGGTTATTGTCTC
ATGAGCGGATACATATTTGAATGTATTTAGAAAAATAAACAAATAGGGGTTCCGCGCACATTTCCCCGAA
AAGTGCCACCTGACGTCGCTAGCTGTACAAAAAAGCAGGCTTTAAAGGAACCAATTCAGTCGACTGGATC
CGGTACCAAGGTCGGGCAGGAAGAGGGCCTATTTCCCATGATTCCTTCATATTTGCATATACGATACAAG
GCTGTTAGAGAGATAATTAGAATTAATTTGACTGTAAACACAAAGATATTAGTACAAAATACGTGACGTA
GAAAGTAATAATTTCTTGGGTAGTTTGCAGTTTTAAAATTATGTTTTAAAATGGACTATCATATGCTTAC
CGTAACTTGAAAGTATTTCGATTTCTTGGCTTTATATATCTTGTGGAAAGGACGAAACACCGTTGATGTC
ACGGAACCGAGACCGTGAGGTCTCGTTTTTTTAAGCTTGGGCCGCTCGAGGTACCTCTCTACATATGACA
TGTGAGCAAAAGGCCAGCAAAAGGCCAGGAACCGTAAAAAGGCCGCGTTGCTGGCGTTTTTCCATAGGCT
CCGCCCCCCTGACGAGCATCACAAAAATCGACGCTCAAGTCAGAGGTGGCGAAACCCGACAGGACTATAA
AGATACCAGGCGTTTCCCCCTGGAAGCTCCCTCGTGCGCTCTCCTGTTCCGACCCTGCCGCTTACCGGAT
ACCTGTCCGCCTTTCTCCCTTCGGGAAGCGTGGCGCTTTCTCATAGCTCACGCTGTAGGTATCTCAGTTC
GGTGTAGGTCGTTCGCTCCAAGCTGGGCTGTGTGCACGAACCCCCCGTTCAGCCCGACCGCTGCGCCTTA
TCCGGTAACTATCGTCTTGAGTCCAACCCGGTAAGACACGACTTATCGCCACTGGCAGCAGCCACTGGTA
ACAGGATTAGCAGAGCGAGGTATGTAGGCGGTGCTACAGAGTTCTTGAAGTGGTGGCCTAACTACGGCTA
CACTAGAAGAACAGTATTTGGTATCTGCGCTCTGCTGAAGCCAGTTACCTTCGGAAAAAGAGTTGGTAGC
TCTTGATCCGGCAAACAAACCACCGCTGGTAGCGGTGGTTTTTTTGTTTGCAAGCAGCAGATTACGCGCA
GAAAAAAAGGATCTCAAGAAGATCCTTTGATCTTTTCTACGGGGTCTGACGCTCAGTGGAACGAAAACTC
ACGTTAAGGGATTTTGGTCATGAGATTATCAAAAAGGATCTTCACCTAGATCCTTTTAAATTAAAAATGA
AGTTTTAAATCAATCTAAAGTATATATGAGTAAACTTGGTCTGACAGTTACCAATGCTTAATCAGTGAGG
CACCTATCTCAGCGATCTGTCTATTTCGTTCATCCATAGTTGCCTGACTCCCCGTCGTGTAGATAACTAC
GATACGGGAGGGCTTACCATCTGGCCCCAGTGCTGCAATGATACCGC
Features (pLannotate 1.2.2; 5 found; start..end, strand, type, name):
    722..826     -  promoter       AmpR promoter: bla
    864..881     +  protein_bind   attB1 (fragment): mutant version of attB; recombination site for the Gateway® BP reaction BP Clonase™
    933..1173    +  promoter       U6 promoter: RNA polymerase III promoter for human U6 snRNA
   1319..1907    -  rep_origin     ori: high-copy-number ColE1/pMB1/pBR322/pUC origin of replication
   2078..721     -  CDS            AmpR (across the origin): β-lactamase; bla; confers resistance to ampicillin, carbenicillin, and related antibiotics
