[The description below was written by a language model from this plasmid's Addgene catalogue record and pLannotate feature annotations shown in this document.]
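Description:
pDF0114 is a compact (about 2.2 kb) guide RNA cloning vector for mammalian expression of crRNAs for DisCas7-11, the single-protein RNA-targeting type III-E CRISPR effector from Desulfonema ishimotonii. The backbone is not specified in the record, but the annotated sequence shows a minimal bacterial plasmid: a high-copy ColE1/pUC-type origin of replication and a β-lactamase (AmpR) gene with its own bla promoter, giving ampicillin selection in E. coli. A short fragment of an attB1 Gateway site lies just upstream of the expression cassette; it appears to be a remnant of the vector's cloning history rather than a functional element. No mammalian selection marker or reporter is annotated.

The payload is a human U6 promoter, an RNA polymerase III promoter suited to producing short, defined transcripts. According to the construct name and stated purpose, it is followed by a pair of Eco31I (BsaI isoschizomer) type IIS restriction sites and the mature, processed form of the DisCas7-11 direct repeat. These downstream elements are not individually annotated in the feature table, and the record gives no spacer sequence, consistent with this being an empty scaffold. Digestion with Eco31I allows a user-designed spacer to be inserted by Golden Gate cloning, so that U6 drives transcription of a complete guide made of the chosen spacer joined to the mature direct repeat.

The plasmid carries no Cas7-11 coding sequence, so it would be used together with a separate DisCas7-11 expression construct. The typical use is programmable RNA targeting in mammalian cells.
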