Addgene plasmid #172508: pDF0114 pU6-Eco31i-Eco31i-DisCas7-11 mature DR guide scaffold with golden gate site
Purpose: Encodes the mature DisCas7-11 DR along with a golden gate site for spacer cloning
Depositing lab: Omar Abudayyeh & Jonathan Gootenberg. Depositing organization: Massachusetts Institute of Technology. Publication: Programmable RNA targeting with the single-protein CRISPR effector Cas7-11. Ozcan A, Krajeski R, Ioannidi E, Lee B, Gardner A, Makarova KS, Koonin EV, Abudayyeh OO, Gootenberg JS. Nature. 2021 Sep 6. pii: 10.1038/s41586-021-03886-5. doi: 10.1038/s41586-021-03886-5. PubMed 34489594.
Backbone
  Vector backbone: Unspecified
  Vector type: Mammalian Expression
Growth in bacteria
  Bacterial resistance: Ampicillin, 100 μg/mL
  Growth temperature: 37°C
  Growth strain: NEB Stable
  Copy number: Unknown
Gene/Insert
  Gene/Insert name: pU6-Eco31i-Eco31i-DisCas7-11 mature DR guide scaffold with golden gate site
  gRNA/shRNA sequence: Unspecified
  Species: Desulfonema ishimotonii
  Cloning method: Gibson Cloning
Terms and licenses: Academic/Nonprofit Terms; Industry Terms: Not Available to Industry
How to cite: pDF0114 pU6-Eco31i-Eco31i-DisCas7-11 mature DR guide scaffold with golden gate site was a gift from Omar Abudayyeh & Jonathan Gootenberg (Addgene plasmid # 172508 ; http://n2t.net/addgene:172508 ; RRID:Addgene_172508)
